Addgene plasmid #115171: pCMV-myc-Sema4A
Purpose: Expresses membrane-targeted Sema4A with N-terminal myc tag
Depositing lab: Suzanne Paradis. Publication: Class 4 Semaphorins and Plexin-B receptors regulate GABAergic and glutamatergic synapse development in the mammalian hippocampus. McDermott JE, Goldblatt D, Paradis S. Mol Cell Neurosci. 2018 Jul 4;92:50-66. doi: 10.1016/j.mcn.2018.06.008. PubMed 29981480.
Backbone
  Vector backbone: pCMV
  Backbone size w/o insert (bp): 4000
  Vector type: Mammalian Expression
Growth in bacteria
  Bacterial resistance: Ampicillin, 100 μg/mL
  Growth temperature: 37°C
  Growth strain: DH5alpha
  Copy number: Unknown
Gene/Insert
  Gene/Insert name: Sema4A (alt name: Semaphorin 4A)
  Species: M. musculus (mouse)
  Insert size (bp): 2200
  Mutation: First 32 amino acids of Sema4A replaced with membrane targeting sequence
  Entrez Gene: Sema4a (a.k.a. AI132332, SemB, Semab)
  Promoter: CMV
  Tag / fusion protein: membrane targeting sequence (N terminal on backbone); myc (N terminal on backbone)
  Cloning method: Gibson Cloning
  Sequencing primers: 5′ gcttatggccatggaggcccgaACTGGTGGTCAGGGGCCC; 3′ tcgagagatctcggtcgaccgTCAAGCCACTTCGGCGCC
Terms and licenses: Academic/Nonprofit Terms; Industry Terms: Not Available to Industry
How to cite: pCMV-myc-Sema4A was a gift from Suzanne Paradis (Addgene plasmid # 115171 ; http://n2t.net/addgene:115171 ; RRID:Addgene_115171)
