[The description below was written by a language model from this plasmid's Addgene catalogue record and pLannotate feature annotations shown in this document.]
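Description:
pCMV-myc-Sema4A is a mammalian expression plasmid built on a pCMV backbone that drives a modified mouse Semaphorin 4A (Sema4a) from the human cytomegalovirus immediate-early enhancer and promoter. In the roughly 6.1 kb sequenced record, the promoter is followed by a modified SV40 intron with splice donor and acceptor sites, then the Sema4a coding region of about 2.2 kb, and an SV40 polyadenylation signal downstream. According to the catalogue entry, the first 32 amino acids of Sema4A were replaced with a membrane targeting sequence supplied by the backbone, and a myc epitope is also placed at the N terminus. The expressed protein is therefore directed to the membrane and carries an N-terminal tag for detection. These two short elements are not separately annotated in the feature table, but there is unannotated sequence between the intron and the start of the Sema4a match where they would be expected to lie. The insert was introduced by Gibson cloning.

For propagation in E. coli the plasmid carries a high-copy ColE1/pUC-type origin and a β-lactamase gene with its own promoter, giving ampicillin selection. The remaining annotations (lac promoter and operator, CAP site, and fragments of lacI, lacZα, rop, bom and a pUC multiple cloning site) are backbone remnants with no evident role in expression. No mammalian selection marker is annotated, which suits transient transfection. The associated publication concerns class 4 semaphorins and Plexin-B receptors in GABAergic and glutamatergic synapse development in the hippocampus, and the plasmid serves to express tagged, membrane-targeted Sema4A in that context.
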