Features (pLannotate 1.2.2; 16 found; start..end, strand, type, name):
      1..304     +  enhancer       CMV enhancer: human cytomegalovirus immediate early enhancer
    305..508     +  promoter       CMV promoter: human cytomegalovirus (CMV) immediate early promoter
    646..742     +  intron         SV40 intron: modified SV40 intron with splice donor and acceptor sites
    950..3133    +  CDS            Sema4a: SEM4A_MOUSE - Also known as Semab, SemB. Experimental evidence at protein level: Swiss-Prot protein existence level 1. Cell surface receptor for PLXNB1, PLXNB2, PLXNB3 and PLXND1 that plays an important role in cell-cell signaling (PubMed:20043131, PubMed:17318185). Regulates glutamatergic and GABAergic synapse development (PubMed:29981480). Promotes the development of inhibitory synapses in a PLXNB1-dependent manner and promotes the development of excitatory synapses in a PLXNB2-dependent manner (PubMed:29981480). Plays a role in priming antigen-specific T-cells, promotes differentiation of T
   3175..3309    -  polyA_signal   SV40 poly(A) signal: SV40 polyadenylation signal
   3444..3460    -  protein_bind   lac operator: The lac repressor binds to the lac operator to inhibit transcription in E. coli. This inhibition can be relieved by adding lactose or isopropyl-β-D-thiogalactopyranoside (IPTG). lac repressor encoded by lacI
   3468..3498    -  promoter       lac promoter: promoter for the E. coli lac operon
   3513..3534    -  protein_bind   CAP binding site: CAP binding activates transcription in the presence of cAMP. E. coli catabolite activator protein
   3547..3639    -  CDS            lacI (fragment): lac repressor; lacI; The lac repressor binds to the lac operator to inhibit transcription in E. coli. This inhibition can be relieved by adding lactose or isopropyl-β-D-thiogalactopyranoside (IPTG).
   3822..4410    -  rep_origin     ori: high-copy-number ColE1/pMB1/pBR322/pUC origin of replication
   4581..5441    -  CDS            AmpR: β-lactamase; bla; confers resistance to ampicillin, carbenicillin, and related antibiotics
   5442..5546    -  promoter       AmpR promoter: bla
   5641..5676    +  CDS            rop (fragment): Rop protein, which maintains plasmids at low copy number; rop
   5778..5877    +  misc_feature   bom (fragment): basis of mobility region from pBR322
   5883..6038    -  CDS            lacZα (fragment): LacZα fragment of β-galactosidase; lacZ fragment
   6044..2       -  misc_feature   MCS (fragment) (across the origin): pUC18/19 multiple cloning site
>Addgene plasmid #115171 | pCMV-myc-Sema4A | addgene full sequence | sequence record 221014 | Addgene NGS Result
CGTTACATAACTTACGGTAAATGGCCCGCCTGGCTGACCGCCCAACGACCCCCGCCCATTGACGTCAATA
ATGACGTATGTTCCCATAGTAACGCCAATAGGGACTTTCCATTGACGTCAATGGGTGGAGTATTTACGGT
AAACTGCCCACTTGGCAGTACATCAAGTGTATCATATGCCAAGTACGCCCCCTATTGACGTCAATGACGG
TAAATGGCCCGCCTGGCATTATGCCCAGTACATGACCTTATGGGACTTTCCTACTTGGCAGTACATCTAC
GTATTAGTCATCGCTATTACCATGGTGATGCGGTTTTGGCAGTACATCAATGGGCGTGGATAGCGGTTTG
ACTCACGGGGATTTCCAAGTCTCCACCCCATTGACGTCAATGGGAGTTTGTTTTGGCACCAAAATCAACG
GGACTTTCCAAAATGTCGTAACAACTCCGCCCCATTGACGCAAATGGGCGGTAGGCGTGTACGGTGGGAG
GTCTATATAAGCAGAGCTCGTTTAGTGAACCGTCAGATCGCCTGGAGACGCCATCCACGCTGTTTTGACC
TCCATAGAAGACACCGGGACCGATCCAGCCTCCGGACTCTAGAGGATCCGGTACTAGAGGAACTGAAAAA
CCAGAAAGTTAACTGGTAAGTTTAGTCTTTTTGTCTTTTATTTCAGGTCCCGGATCCGGTGGTGGTGCAA
ATCAAAGAACTGCTCCTCAGTGGATGTTGCCTTTACTTCTAGGCCTGTACGGAAGTGTTACTTCTGCTCT
AAAAGCTGCGGAATTGTACCCGCGGGCCCGCCGCCACCATGGCTGGGATTTTCTATTTCATCCTCTTTTC
GTTTCTCTTTGGAATTTGCGACGCTGTCACCGGTTCTAGAGGGCCCACCATGGCATCAATGCAGAAGCTG
ATCTCAGAGGAGGACCTGCTTATGGCCATGGAGGCCCGAACTGGTGGTCAGGGGCCCATGCCCAGAGTCA
AATACCATGCTGGAGACGGGCGCAGGGCCCTCAGCTTCTTCCAACAAAAAGGCCTCCGAGACTTTGACAC
GCTGCTCCTGAGTGACGATGGCAACACTCTCTATGTGGGGGCTCGAGAGGCCGTCCTGGCCTTGAATATC
CAGAACCCAGGAATCCCAAGGCTAAAGAACATGATACCCTGGCCAGCCAGTGAGAGAAAAAAGACCGAAT
GTGCCTTTAAGAAGAAGAGCAATGAGACACAGTGTTTCAACTTCATTCGAGTCCTGGTCTCTTACAATGC
TACTCACCTCTATGCCTGTGGGACCTTTGCCTTCAGCCCTGCCTGTACCTTCATTGAACTCCAAGATTCC
CTCCTGTTGCCCATCTTGATAGACAAGGTCATGGACGGGAAGGGCCAAAGCCCCTTTGACCCTGTTCACA
AGCACACAGCTGTCTTGGTCGATGGGATGCTTTATTCCGGCACCATGAACAACTTCCTGGGCAGCGAGCC
CATCCTGATGCGGACACTGGGATCCCAGCCTGTTCTCAAGACTGACATCTTCTTACGCTGGCTGCACGCG
GATGCCTCCTTCGTGGCAGCCATTCCATCCACCCAGGTCGTCTATTTCTTCTTTGAGGAGACAGCCAGCG
AGTTTGACTTCTTTGAAGAGCTGTATATATCCAGGGTGGCTCAAGTCTGCAAGAACGACGTGGGCGGTGA
AAAGCTACTGCAGAAGAAGTGGACCACCTTCCTCAAAGCCCAGTTGCTCTGCGCTCAGCCAGGGCAGCTG
CCATTCAACATCATCCGCCACGCGGTCCTGCTGCCTGCCGATTCTCCCTCTGTTTCCCGCATCTACGCAG
TCTTTACCTCCCAGTGGCAGGTTGGCGGGACCAGGAGCTCAGCAGTCTGTGCCTTCTCTCTCACGGACAT
TGAGCGAGTCTTTAAAGGGAAGTACAAGGAGCTGAACAAGGAGACCTCCCGCTGGACCACTTGCCGGGGC
TCAGAGGTCAGCCCGAGGCCAGGCAGTTGCTCCATGGGCCCCTCCTCTGACAAAGCCTTGACCTTCATGA
AGGACCATTTTCTGATGGATGAGCACGTGGTAGGAACACCCCTGCTGGTGAAGTCTGGTGTGGAGTACAC
ACGGCTTGCTGTGGAGTCAGCTCGGGGCCTTGATGGGAGCAGCCATGTGGTCATGTATCTGGGTACCTCC
ACGGGGTCCCTGCACAAGGCTGTGGTGCCTCAGGACAGCAGTGCTTATCTCGTGGAGGAGATTCAGCTGA
GCCCTGACTCTGAGCCTGTTCGAAACCTGCAGCTGGCCCCCGCCCAGGGTGCAGTGTTTGCAGGCTTCTC
TGGAGGCATCTGGAGAGTTCCCAGGGCCAATTGCAGTGTCTACGAGAGCTGTGTGGACTGTGTGCTTGCC
AGGGACCCTCACTGTGCCTGGGACCCTGAATCAAGACTCTGCAGCCTTCTGTCTGGCTCTACCAAGCCTT
GGAAGCAGGACATGGAACGCGGCAACCCGGAGTGGGTATGCACCCGTGGCCCCATGGCCAGGAGCCCCCG
GCGTCAGAGCCCCCCTCAACTAATTAAAGAAGTCCTGACAGTCCCCAACTCCATCCTGGAGCTGCCCTGC
CCCCACCTGTCAGCACTGGCCTCTTACCACTGGAGTCATGGCCGAGCCAAAATCTCAGAAGCCTCTGCTA
CCGTCTACAATGGCTCCCTCTTGCTGCTGCCGCAGGATGGTGTCGGGGGCCTCTACCAGTGTGTGGCGAC
TGAGAACGGCTACTCATACCCTGTGGTCTCCTATTGGGTAGACAGCCAGGACCAGCCCCTGGCGCTGGAC
CCTGAGCTGGCGGGCGTTCCCCGTGAGCGTGTGCAGGTCCCGCTGACCAGGGTCGGAGGCGGAGCTTCCA
TGGCTGCCCAGCGGTCCTACTGGCCCCATTTTCTCATCGTTACCGTCCTCCTGGCCATCGTGCTCCTGGG
AGTGCTCACTCTCCTCCTCGCTTCCCCACTGGGGGCGCTGCGGGCTCGGGGTAAGGTTCAGGGCTGTGGG
ATGCTGCCCCCCAGGGAAAAGGCTCCACTGAGCAGGGACCAGCACCTCCAGCCCTCCAAGGACCACAGGA
CCTCTGCCAGTGACGTAGATGCCGACAACAACCATCTGGGCGCCGAAGTGGCTTGACGGTCGACCGAGAT
CTCTCGAGGTACCGCGGCCGCGGGGATCCAGACATGATAAGATACATTGATGAGTTTGGACAAACCACAA
CTAGAATGCAGTGAAAAAAATGCTTTATTTGTGAAATTTGTGATGCTATTGCTTTATTTGTAACCATTAT
AAGCTGCAATAAACAAGTTAACAACAACAATTGCATTCATTTTATGTTTCAGGTTCAGGGGGAGGTGTGG
GAGGTTTTTTCGGATCCTCTAGAGTCGATCTGCAGGCATGCTAGCTTGGCGTAATCATGGTCATAGCTGT
TTCCTGTGTGAAATTGTTATCCGCTCACAATTCCACACAACATACGAGCCGGAAGCATAAAGTGTAAAGC
CTGGGGTGCCTAATGAGTGAGCTAACTCACATTAATTGCGTTGCGCTCACTGCCCGCTTTCCAGTCGGGA
AACCTGTCGTGCCAGCTGCATTAATGAATCGGCCAACGCGCGGGGAGAGGCGGTTTGCGTATTGGGCGCT
CTTCCGCTTCCTCGCTCACTGACTCGCTGCGCTCGGTCGTTCGGCTGCGGCGAGCGGTATCAGCTCACTC
AAAGGCGGTAATACGGTTATCCACAGAATCAGGGGATAACGCAGGAAAGAACATGTGAGCAAAAGGCCAG
CAAAAGGCCAGGAACCGTAAAAAGGCCGCGTTGCTGGCGTTTTTCCATAGGCTCCGCCCCCCTGACGAGC
ATCACAAAAATCGACGCTCAAGTCAGAGGTGGCGAAACCCGACAGGACTATAAAGATACCAGGCGTTTCC
CCCTGGAAGCTCCCTCGTGCGCTCTCCTGTTCCGACCCTGCCGCTTACCGGATACCTGTCCGCCTTTCTC
CCTTCGGGAAGCGTGGCGCTTTCTCATAGCTCACGCTGTAGGTATCTCAGTTCGGTGTAGGTCGTTCGCT
CCAAGCTGGGCTGTGTGCACGAACCCCCCGTTCAGCCCGACCGCTGCGCCTTATCCGGTAACTATCGTCT
TGAGTCCAACCCGGTAAGACACGACTTATCGCCACTGGCAGCAGCCACTGGTAACAGGATTAGCAGAGCG
AGGTATGTAGGCGGTGCTACAGAGTTCTTGAAGTGGTGGCCTAACTACGGCTACACTAGAAGAACAGTAT
TTGGTATCTGCGCTCTGCTGAAGCCAGTTACCTTCGGAAAAAGAGTTGGTAGCTCTTGATCCGGCAAACA
AACCACCGCTGGTAGCGGTGGTTTTTTTGTTTGCAAGCAGCAGATTACGCGCAGAAAAAAAGGATCTCAA
GAAGATCCTTTGATCTTTTCTACGGGGTCTGACGCTCAGTGGAACGAAAACTCACGTTAAGGGATTTTGG
TCATGAGATTATCAAAAAGGATCTTCACCTAGATCCTTTTAAATTAAAAATGAAGTTTTAAATCAATCTA
AAGTATATATGAGTAAACTTGGTCTGACAGTTACCAATGCTTAATCAGTGAGGCACCTATCTCAGCGATC
TGTCTATTTCGTTCATCCATAGTTGCCTGACTCCCCGTCGTGTAGATAACTACGATACGGGAGGGCTTAC
CATCTGGCCCCAGTGCTGCAATGATACCGCGAGACCCACGCTCACCGGCTCCAGATTTATCAGCAATAAA
CCAGCCAGCCGGAAGGGCCGAGCGCAGAAGTGGTCCTGCAACTTTATCCGCCTCCATCCAGTCTATTAAT
TGTTGCCGGGAAGCTAGAGTAAGTAGTTCGCCAGTTAATAGTTTGCGCAACGTTGTTGCCATTGCTACAG
GCATCGTGGTGTCACGCTCGTCGTTTGGTATGGCTTCATTCAGCTCCGGTTCCCAACGATCAAGGCGAGT
TACATGATCCCCCATGTTGTGCAAAAAAGCGGTTAGCTCCTTCGGTCCTCCGATCGTTGTCAGAAGTAAG
TTGGCCGCAGTGTTATCACTCATGGTTATGGCAGCACTGCATAATTCTCTTACTGTCATGCCATCCGTAA
GATGCTTTTCTGTGACTGGTGAGTACTCAACCAAGTCATTCTGAGAATAGTGTATGCGGCGACCGAGTTG
CTCTTGCCCGGCGTCAATACGGGATAATACCGCGCCACATAGCAGAACTTTAAAAGTGCTCATCATTGGA
AAACGTTCTTCGGGGCGAAAACTCTCAAGGATCTTACCGCTGTTGAGATCCAGTTCGATGTAACCCACTC
GTGCACCCAACTGATCTTCAGCATCTTTTACTTTCACCAGCGTTTCTGGGTGAGCAAAAACAGGAAGGCA
AAATGCCGCAAAAAAGGGAATAAGGGCGACACGGAAATGTTGAATACTCATACTCTTCCTTTTTCAATAT
TATTGAAGCATTTATCAGGGTTATTGTCTCATGAGCGGATACATATTTGAATGTATTTAGAAAAATAAAC
AAATAGGGGTTCCGCGCACATTTCCCCGAAAAGTGCCACCTGACGTCTAAGAAACCATTATTATCATGAC
ATTAACCTATAAAAATAGGCGTATCACGAGGCCCTTTCGTCTCGCGCGTTTCGGTGATGACGGTGAAAAC
CTCTGACACATGCAGCTCCCGGAGACGGTCACAGCTTGTCTGTAAGCGGATGCCGGGAGCAGACAAGCCC
GTCAGGGCGCGTCAGCGGGTGTTGGCGGGTGTCGGGGCTGGCTTAACTATGCGGCATCAGAGCAGATTGT
ACTGAGAGTGCACCATATGCGGTGTGAAATACCGCACAGATGCGTAAGGAGAAAATACCGCATCAGGCGC
CATTCGCCATTCAGGCTGCGCAACTGTTGGGAAGGGCGATCGGTGCGGGCCTCTTCGCTATTACGCCAGC
TGGCGAAAGGGGGATGTGCTGCAAGGCGATTAAGTTGGGTAACGCCAGGGTTTTCCCAGTCACGACGTTG
TAAAACGACGGCCAGTGAGTTCGAGCTTGCATGCCTGCAGGT
