>Addgene plasmid #115171 | pCMV-myc-Sema4A | depositor partial sequence | sequence record 217006 | ORF
GTCAGATCGCCTGGAGACGCCATCCACGCTGTTTTGACCTCCATAGAAGACACCGGGACCGATCCAGCCT
CCGGACTCTAGAGGATCCGGTACTAGAGGAACTGAAAAACCAGAAAGTTAACTGGTAAGTTTAGTCTTTT
TGTCTTTTATTTCAGGTCCCGGATCCGGTGGTGGTGCAAATCAAAGAACTGCTCCTCAGTGGATGTTGCC
TTTACTTCTAGGCCTGTACGGAAGTGTTACTTCTGCTCTAAAAGCTGCGGAATTGTACCCGCGGGCCCGC
CGCCACCATGGCTGGGATTTTCTATTTCATCCTCTTTTCGTTTCTCTTTGGAATTTGCGACGCTGTCACC
GGTTCTAGAGGGCCCACCATGGCATCAATGCAGAAGCTGATCTCAGAGGAGGACCTGCTTATGGCCATGG
AGGCCCGAACTGGTGGTCAGGGGCCCATGCCCAGAGTCAAATACCATGCTGGAGACGGGCGCAGGGCCCT
CAGCTTCTTCCAACAAAAAGGCCTCCGAGACTTTGACACGCTGCTCCTGAGTGACGATGGCAACACTCTC
TATGTGGGGGCTCGAGAGGCCGTCCTGGCCTTGAATATCCAGAACCCAGGAATCCCAAGGCTAAAGAACA
TGATACCCTGGCCAGCCAGTGAGAGAAAAAAGACCGAATGTGCCTTTAAGAAGAAGAGCAATGAGACACA
GTGTTTCAACTTCATTCGAGTCCTGGTCTCTTACAATGCTACTCACCTCTATGCCTGTGGGACCTTTGCC
TTCAGCCCTGCCTGTACCTTCATTGAACTCCAAGATTCCCTCCTGTTGCCCATCTTGATAGACAAGGTCA
TGGACGGGAAGGGCCAAAGCCCCTTTGACCCTGTTCACAAGCACACAGCTGTCTTGGTCGATGGGATGCT
TTATTCCGGCACCATGAACAACTTCCTGGGCAGCGAGCCCATCCTGATGCGGACACTGGGATCCCAGCCT
GTTCTCAAGACTGACATCTTCTTACGCTGGCTGCACGCGGATGCCTCCTTCGTGGCAGCCATTCCATCCA
CCCAGGTCGTCTATTTCTTCTTTGAGGAGACAGCCAGCGAGTTTGACTTCTTTGAAGAGCTGTATATATC
CAGGGTGGCTCAAGTCTGCAAGAACGACGTGGGCGGTGAAAAGCTACTGCAGAAGAAGTGGACCACCTTC
CTCAAAGCCCAGTTGCTCTGCGCTCAGCCAGGGCAGCTGCCATTCAACATCATCCGCCACGCGGTCCTGC
TGCCTGCCGATTCTCCCTCTGTTTCCCGCATCTACGCAGTCTTTACCTCCCAGTGGCAGGTTGGCGGGAC
CAGGAGCTCAGCAGTCTGTGCCTTCTCTCTCACGGACATTGAGCGAGTCTTTAAAGGGAAGTACAAGGAG
CTGAACAAGGAGACCTCCCGCTGGACCACTTGCCGGGGCTCAGAGGTCAGCCCGAGGCCAGGCAGTTGCT
CCATGGGCCCCTCCTCTGACAAAGCCTTGACCTTCATGAAGGACCATTTTCTGATGGATGAGCACGTGGT
AGGAACACCCCTGCTGGTGAAGTCTGGTGTGGAGTACACACGGCTTGCTGTGGAGTCAGCTCGGGGCCTT
GATGGGAGCAGCCATGTGGTCATGTATCTGGGTACCTCCACGGGGTCCCTGCACAAGGCTGTGGTGCCTC
AGGACAGCAGTGCTTATCTCGTGGAGGAGATTCAGCTGAGCCCTGACTCTGAGCCTGTTCGAAACCTGCA
GCTGGCCCCCGCCCAGGGTGCAGTGTTTGCAGGCTTCTCTGGAGGCATCTGGAGAGTTCCCAGGGCCAAT
TGCAGTGTCTACGAGAGCTGTGTGGACTGTGTGCTTGCCAGGGACCCTCACTGTGCCTGGGACCCTGAAT
CAAGACTCTGCAGCCTTCTGTCTGGCTCTACCAAGCCTTGGAAGCAGGACATGGAACGCGGCAACCCGGA
GTGGGTATGCACCCGTGGCCCCATGGCCAGGAGCCCCCGGCGTCAGAGCCCCCCTCAACTAATTAAAGAA
GTCCTGACAGTCCCCAACTCCATCCTGGAGCTGCCCTGCCCCCACCTGTCAGCACTGGCCTCTTACCACT
GGAGTCATGGCCGAGCCAAAATCTCAGAAGCCTCTGCTACCGTCTACAATGGCTCCCTCTTGCTGCTGCC
GCAGGATGGTGTCGGGGGCCTCTACCAGTGTGTGGCGACTGAGAACGGCTACTCATACCCTGTGGTCTCC
TATTGGGTAGACAGCCAGGACCAGCCCCTGGCGCTGGACCCTGAGCTGGCGGGCGTTCCCCGTGAGCGTG
TGCAGGTCCCGCTGACCAGGGTCGGAGGCGGAGCTTCCATGGCTGCCCAGCGGTCCTACTGGCCCCATTT
TCTCATCGTTACCGTCCTCCTGGCCATCGTGCTCCTGGGAGTGCTCACTCTCCTCCTCGCTTCCCCACTG
GGGGCGCTGCGGGCTCGGGGTAAGGTTCAGGGCTGTGGGATGCTGCCCCCCAGGGAAAAGGCTCCACTGA
GCAGGGACCAGCACCTCCAGCCCTCCAAGGACCACAGGACCTCTGCCAGTGACGTAGATGCCGACAACAA
CCATCTGGGCGCCGAAGTGGCTTGACGGTCGACCGAGATCTCTCGAGGTACCGCGGCCGCGGGGATCCAG
ACATGATAAGATACATTGATGAGTTTGGACAAACCACAACTAGAATGCAGTGAAAAAAATGCTTTATTTG
TGAAATTTGTGATGCTATTGCTTTATTTGTAACCATTATAAGCTGCAATAAACAAGTTAACAACAACAAT
TGCATTCATTTTATGTTTCAGGTTCAGGGGGAGGTGTGGGAGGTTTTTTCGGATCCTCTAGAGTCGATCT
GCAGGCATGCTAGCTTGGCGTAATCATGGTCATAGCTGTTTCCTGTGTGAAATTGTTATCCGCTCACAAT
TCCACACAACATACGAGCCGGAAGCATAAAGTGTAAAGCCTGGGGTGCCTAATGAGTGAGCTAACTCACA
TTAATTGCGTTGCGCTCACTGCCCGCTTTCCAGTCGGGAAACCTGTCGTGCCAGCTGCATTAATGAATCG
GCCAACGCGCGGGGAGAGGCGGTTTGCGTATTGGGCGCTCTTCCGCTTCCTCGCTCACTGACTCGCTGCG
CTCGGTCGTTCGGCTGCGGCGAGCGGTATCAGCTCACTCAAAGGCGGTAATACGGTTATCCACAGAATCA
GGGGATAACGCAGGAAAGAACATGTGAGCAAAAGGCCAGCAAAAGGCCAGGAACCGTAAAAAGGCCGCGT
TGCTGGCGTTTTTCCATAGGCTCCGCCCCCCTGACGAGCATCACAAAAATCGACGCTCAAGTCAGAGGTG
GCGAAACCCGACAGGACTATAAAGATACCAGGCGTTTCCCCCTGGAAGCTCCCTCGTGCGCTCTCCTGTT
CCGACCCTGCCGCTTACC
